Addgene plasmid #163537: pCMV_eA3A T31A-dCas9
Purpose: Mammalian CG-to-GC base editing
Depositing lab: David Liu. Depositing organization: Broad Institute. Publication: Efficient C*G-to-G*C base editors developed using CRISPRi screens, target-library analysis, and machine learning. Koblan LW, Arbab M, Shen MW, Hussmann JA, Anzalone AV, Doman JL, Newby GA, Yang D, Mok B, Replogle JM, Xu A, Sisley TA, Weissman JS, Adamson B, Liu DR. Nat Biotechnol. 2021 Jun 28. pii: 10.1038/s41587-021-00938-z. doi: 10.1038/s41587-021-00938-z. PubMed 34183861.
Backbone
  Vector backbone: pCMV
  Vector type: Mammalian Expression, CRISPR
Growth in bacteria
  Bacterial resistance: Ampicillin, 100 μg/mL
  Growth temperature: 37°C
  Growth strain: NEB Stable
  Copy number: High Copy
Gene/Insert
  Gene/Insert name: eA3A T31A-dCas9
  Species: H. sapiens (human)
  Mutation: dCas9 (D10A, H840A)eA3A T31A
  Cloning method: Gibson Cloning
Terms and licenses: Academic/Nonprofit Terms; Industry Terms: Not Available to Industry
How to cite: pCMV_eA3A T31A-dCas9 was a gift from David Liu (Addgene plasmid # 163537 ; http://n2t.net/addgene:163537 ; RRID:Addgene_163537)
