[The description below was written by a language model from this plasmid's Addgene catalogue record and pLannotate feature annotations shown in this document.]
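Description:
pCMV_eA3A T31A-dCas9 is an 8.3 kb mammalian expression plasmid on a pCMV backbone, built for CRISPR-based C•G-to-G•C base editing in mammalian cells. It is maintained in E. coli through a high-copy ColE1/pUC-type origin and selected with ampicillin via the β-lactamase (AmpR) gene and its native promoter. Short remnants of lac regulatory elements, a lacI fragment, a pBluescript multiple cloning site fragment, an SV40 promoter fragment and a bom fragment are backbone leftovers with no evident role in the payload.

The expression cassette is driven by the human cytomegalovirus immediate-early enhancer and promoter, which span the origin of the circular sequence record. A T7 promoter sits just downstream and could support in vitro transcription. The open reading frame fuses an engineered human APOBEC3A cytidine deaminase (eA3A) carrying the T31A substitution to the N-terminus of Streptococcus pyogenes Cas9, annotated as two contiguous segments that together make up the full-length protein. The Cas9 carries both D10A and H840A mutations, making it catalytically dead (dCas9), so it binds DNA under guide RNA direction without nicking or cutting either strand. A bovine growth hormone polyadenylation signal terminates the transcript. The gaps between annotated features probably hold linkers or localization signals, but the record does not identify them.

No guide RNA cassette or mammalian selection marker is annotated, so the guide would have to be supplied separately and the plasmid suits transient transfection. In use, dCas9 positions the deaminase on exposed single-stranded DNA at the target site, where it converts cytosine to uracil. The record gives the intended outcome as C•G-to-G•C transversion editing.
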