Features (pLannotate 1.2.2; 17 found; start..end, strand, type, name):
      1..204     +  promoter       CMV promoter: human cytomegalovirus (CMV) immediate early promoter
    246..264     +  promoter       T7 promoter: promoter for bacteriophage T7 RNA polymerase
    335..928     +  CDS            APOBEC3A: ABC3A_HUMAN - Experimental evidence at protein level: Swiss-Prot protein existence level 1. DNA deaminase (cytidine deaminase) with restriction activity against viruses, foreign DNA and mobility of retrotransposons. Exhibits antiviral activity against adeno-associated virus (AAV) and human T- cell leukemia virus type 1 (HTLV-1) and may inhibit the mobility of LTR and non-LTR retrotransposons. Selectively targets single-stranded DNA and can deaminate both methylcytosine and cytosine in foreign DNA. Can induce somatic hypermutation in the nuclear and mitochondrial DNA. May also play a role in th
   1025..2626    +  CDS            dCas9(N): N-terminal portion of catalytically inactive Streptococcus pyogenes dCas9 carrying the D10A mutation (Zetsche et al., 2015)
   2627..5121    +  CDS            Cas9(C) (fragment): C-terminal portion of Streptococcus pyogenes Cas9 (Zetsche et al., 2015)
   5243..5467    +  polyA_signal   bGH poly(A) signal: bovine growth hormone polyadenylation signal
   5471..5492    +  promoter       SV40 promoter (fragment): SV40 enhancer and early promoter
   5497..5513    +  misc_feature   MCS (fragment): pBluescript multiple cloning site
   5562..5578    -  protein_bind   lac operator: The lac repressor binds to the lac operator to inhibit transcription in E. coli. This inhibition can be relieved by adding lactose or isopropyl-β-D-thiogalactopyranoside (IPTG). lac repressor encoded by lacI
   5586..5616    -  promoter       lac promoter: promoter for the E. coli lac operon
   5631..5652    -  protein_bind   CAP binding site: CAP binding activates transcription in the presence of cAMP. E. coli catabolite activator protein
   5665..5757    -  CDS            lacI (fragment): lac repressor; lacI; The lac repressor binds to the lac operator to inhibit transcription in E. coli. This inhibition can be relieved by adding lactose or isopropyl-β-D-thiogalactopyranoside (IPTG).
   5940..6528    -  rep_origin     ori: high-copy-number ColE1/pMB1/pBR322/pUC origin of replication
   6699..7559    -  CDS            AmpR: β-lactamase; bla; confers resistance to ampicillin, carbenicillin, and related antibiotics
   7560..7664    -  promoter       AmpR promoter: bla
   7735..7779    -  misc_feature   bom (fragment): basis of mobility region from pBR322
   7934..8313    +  enhancer       CMV enhancer: human cytomegalovirus immediate early enhancer
>Addgene plasmid #163537 | pCMV_eA3A T31A-dCas9 | addgene full sequence | sequence record 320242 | Addgene NGS Result
GTGATGCGGTTTTGGCAGTACATCAATGGGCGTGGATAGCGGTTTGACTCACGGGGATTTCCAAGTCTCC
ACCCCATTGACGTCAATGGGAGTTTGTTTTGGCACCAAAATCAACGGGACTTTCCAAAATGTCGTAACAA
CTCCGCCCCATTGACGCAAATGGGCGGTAGGCGTGTACGGTGGGAGGTCTATATAAGCAGAGCTGGTTTA
GTGAACCGTCAGATCCGCTAGAGATCCGCGGCCGCTAATACGACTCACTATAGGGAGAGCCGCCACCATG
AAACGGACAGCCGACGGAAGCGAGTTCGAGTCACCAAAGAAGAAGCGGAAAGTCGAGGCAAGCCCAGCAA
GCGGCCCACGGCACCTGATGGACCCCCACATTTTCACCAGCAACTTCAACAACGGAATCGGACGACACAA
GGCCTACCTGTGCTATGAGGTGGAGAGGCTGGACAACGGCACATCCGTGAAGATGGATCAGCACAGAGGC
TTCCTGCACGGCCAGGCCAAGAATCTGCTGTGCGGCTTCTACGGCCGGCACGCAGAGCTGCGCTTTCTGG
ACCTGGTGCCATCTCTGCAGCTGGATCCCGCCCAGATCTATAGGGTGACCTGGTTCATCAGCTGGTCCCC
TTGCTTTAGCTGGGGATGTGCAGGAGAGGTGAGGGCCTTCCTGCAGGAGAACACACACGTGAGGCTGAGA
ATCTTTGCCGCCCGGATCTACGACTATGATCCCCTGTACAAGGAGGCCCTGCAGATGCTGAGGGACGCAG
GAGCCCAGGTGTCTATCATGACCTATGATGAGTTCAAGCACTGCTGGGACACATTTGTGGATCACCAGGG
CTGTCCCTTTCAGCCTTGGGACGGCCTGGACGAGCATTCCCAGGCACTGAGCGGACGGCTGAGGGCAATT
CTGCAGAACCAGGGCAATTCTGGCGGATCTAGCGGAGGATCCTCTGGCAGCGAGACACCAGGAACAAGCG
AGTCAGCAACACCAGAGAGCAGTGGCGGCAGCAGCGGCGGCAGCGACAAGAAGTACAGCATCGGCCTGGC
CATCGGCACCAACTCTGTGGGCTGGGCCGTGATCACCGACGAGTACAAGGTGCCCAGCAAGAAATTCAAG
GTGCTGGGCAACACCGACCGGCACAGCATCAAGAAGAACCTGATCGGAGCCCTGCTGTTCGACAGCGGCG
AAACAGCCGAGGCCACCCGGCTGAAGAGAACCGCCAGAAGAAGATACACCAGACGGAAGAACCGGATCTG
CTATCTGCAAGAGATCTTCAGCAACGAGATGGCCAAGGTGGACGACAGCTTCTTCCACAGACTGGAAGAG
TCCTTCCTGGTGGAAGAGGATAAGAAGCACGAGCGGCACCCCATCTTCGGCAACATCGTGGACGAGGTGG
CCTACCACGAGAAGTACCCCACCATCTACCACCTGAGAAAGAAACTGGTGGACAGCACCGACAAGGCCGA
CCTGCGGCTGATCTATCTGGCCCTGGCCCACATGATCAAGTTCCGGGGCCACTTCCTGATCGAGGGCGAC
CTGAACCCCGACAACAGCGACGTGGACAAGCTGTTCATCCAGCTGGTGCAGACCTACAACCAGCTGTTCG
AGGAAAACCCCATCAACGCCAGCGGCGTGGACGCCAAGGCCATCCTGTCTGCCAGACTGAGCAAGAGCAG
ACGGCTGGAAAATCTGATCGCCCAGCTGCCCGGCGAGAAGAAGAATGGCCTGTTCGGAAACCTGATTGCC
CTGAGCCTGGGCCTGACCCCCAACTTCAAGAGCAACTTCGACCTGGCCGAGGATGCCAAACTGCAGCTGA
GCAAGGACACCTACGACGACGACCTGGACAACCTGCTGGCCCAGATCGGCGACCAGTACGCCGACCTGTT
TCTGGCCGCCAAGAACCTGTCCGACGCCATCCTGCTGAGCGACATCCTGAGAGTGAACACCGAGATCACC
AAGGCCCCCCTGAGCGCCTCTATGATCAAGAGATACGACGAGCACCACCAGGACCTGACCCTGCTGAAAG
CTCTCGTGCGGCAGCAGCTGCCTGAGAAGTACAAAGAGATTTTCTTCGACCAGAGCAAGAACGGCTACGC
CGGCTACATTGACGGCGGAGCCAGCCAGGAAGAGTTCTACAAGTTCATCAAGCCCATCCTGGAAAAGATG
GACGGCACCGAGGAACTGCTCGTGAAGCTGAACAGAGAGGACCTGCTGCGGAAGCAGCGGACCTTCGACA
ACGGCAGCATCCCCCACCAGATCCACCTGGGAGAGCTGCACGCCATTCTGCGGCGGCAGGAAGATTTTTA
CCCATTCCTGAAGGACAACCGGGAAAAGATCGAGAAGATCCTGACCTTCCGCATCCCCTACTACGTGGGC
CCTCTGGCCAGGGGAAACAGCAGATTCGCCTGGATGACCAGAAAGAGCGAGGAAACCATCACCCCCTGGA
ACTTCGAGGAAGTGGTGGACAAGGGCGCTTCCGCCCAGAGCTTCATCGAGCGGATGACCAACTTCGATAA
GAACCTGCCCAACGAGAAGGTGCTGCCCAAGCACAGCCTGCTGTACGAGTACTTCACCGTGTATAACGAG
CTGACCAAAGTGAAATACGTGACCGAGGGAATGAGAAAGCCCGCCTTCCTGAGCGGCGAGCAGAAAAAGG
CCATCGTGGACCTGCTGTTCAAGACCAACCGGAAAGTGACCGTGAAGCAGCTGAAAGAGGACTACTTCAA
GAAAATCGAGTGCTTCGACTCCGTGGAAATCTCCGGCGTGGAAGATCGGTTCAACGCCTCCCTGGGCACA
TACCACGATCTGCTGAAAATTATCAAGGACAAGGACTTCCTGGACAATGAGGAAAACGAGGACATTCTGG
AAGATATCGTGCTGACCCTGACACTGTTTGAGGACAGAGAGATGATCGAGGAACGGCTGAAAACCTATGC
CCACCTGTTCGACGACAAAGTGATGAAGCAGCTGAAGCGGCGGAGATACACCGGCTGGGGCAGGCTGAGC
CGGAAGCTGATCAACGGCATCCGGGACAAGCAGTCCGGCAAGACAATCCTGGATTTCCTGAAGTCCGACG
GCTTCGCCAACAGAAACTTCATGCAGCTGATCCACGACGACAGCCTGACCTTTAAAGAGGACATCCAGAA
AGCCCAGGTGTCCGGCCAGGGCGATAGCCTGCACGAGCACATTGCCAATCTGGCCGGCAGCCCCGCCATT
AAGAAGGGCATCCTGCAGACAGTGAAGGTGGTGGACGAGCTCGTGAAAGTGATGGGCCGGCACAAGCCCG
AGAACATCGTGATCGAAATGGCCAGAGAGAACCAGACCACCCAGAAGGGACAGAAGAACAGCCGCGAGAG
AATGAAGCGGATCGAAGAGGGCATCAAAGAGCTGGGCAGCCAGATCCTGAAAGAACACCCCGTGGAAAAC
ACCCAGCTGCAGAACGAGAAGCTGTACCTGTACTACCTGCAGAATGGGCGGGATATGTACGTGGACCAGG
AACTGGACATCAACCGGCTGTCCGACTACGATGTGGACGCTATCGTGCCTCAGAGCTTTCTGAAGGACGA
CTCCATCGACAACAAGGTGCTGACCAGAAGCGACAAGAACCGGGGCAAGAGCGACAACGTGCCCTCCGAA
GAGGTCGTGAAGAAGATGAAGAACTACTGGCGGCAGCTGCTGAACGCCAAGCTGATTACCCAGAGAAAGT
TCGACAATCTGACCAAGGCCGAGAGAGGCGGCCTGAGCGAACTGGATAAGGCCGGCTTCATCAAGAGACA
GCTGGTGGAAACCCGGCAGATCACAAAGCACGTGGCACAGATCCTGGACTCCCGGATGAACACTAAGTAC
GACGAGAATGACAAGCTGATCCGGGAAGTGAAAGTGATCACCCTGAAGTCCAAGCTGGTGTCCGATTTCC
GGAAGGATTTCCAGTTTTACAAAGTGCGCGAGATCAACAACTACCACCACGCCCACGACGCCTACCTGAA
CGCCGTCGTGGGAACCGCCCTGATCAAAAAGTACCCTAAGCTGGAAAGCGAGTTCGTGTACGGCGACTAC
AAGGTGTACGACGTGCGGAAGATGATCGCCAAGAGCGAGCAGGAAATCGGCAAGGCTACCGCCAAGTACT
TCTTCTACAGCAACATCATGAACTTTTTCAAGACCGAGATTACCCTGGCCAACGGCGAGATCCGGAAGCG
GCCTCTGATCGAGACAAACGGCGAAACCGGGGAGATCGTGTGGGATAAGGGCCGGGATTTTGCCACCGTG
CGGAAAGTGCTGAGCATGCCCCAAGTGAATATCGTGAAAAAGACCGAGGTGCAGACAGGCGGCTTCAGCA
AAGAGTCTATCCTGCCCAAGAGGAACAGCGATAAGCTGATCGCCAGAAAGAAGGACTGGGACCCTAAGAA
GTACGGCGGCTTCGACAGCCCCACCGTGGCCTATTCTGTGCTGGTGGTGGCCAAAGTGGAAAAGGGCAAG
TCCAAGAAACTGAAGAGTGTGAAAGAGCTGCTGGGGATCACCATCATGGAAAGAAGCAGCTTCGAGAAGA
ATCCCATCGACTTTCTGGAAGCCAAGGGCTACAAAGAAGTGAAAAAGGACCTGATCATCAAGCTGCCTAA
GTACTCCCTGTTCGAGCTGGAAAACGGCCGGAAGAGAATGCTGGCCTCTGCCGGCGAACTGCAGAAGGGA
AACGAACTGGCCCTGCCCTCCAAATATGTGAACTTCCTGTACCTGGCCAGCCACTATGAGAAGCTGAAGG
GCTCCCCCGAGGATAATGAGCAGAAACAGCTGTTTGTGGAACAGCACAAGCACTACCTGGACGAGATCAT
CGAGCAGATCAGCGAGTTCTCCAAGAGAGTGATCCTGGCCGACGCTAATCTGGACAAAGTGCTGTCCGCC
TACAACAAGCACCGGGATAAGCCCATCAGAGAGCAGGCCGAGAATATCATCCACCTGTTTACCCTGACCA
ATCTGGGAGCCCCTGCCGCCTTCAAGTACTTTGACACCACCATCGACCGGAAGAGGTACACCAGCACCAA
AGAGGTGCTGGACGCCACCCTGATCCACCAGAGCATCACCGGCCTGTACGAGACACGGATCGACCTGTCT
CAGCTGGGAGGTGACTCTGGCGGCTCAAAAAGAACCGCCGACGGCAGCGAATTCGAGCCCAAGAAGAAGA
GGAAAGTCTAACCGGTCATCATCACCATCACCATTGAGTTTAAACCCGCTGATCAGCCTCGACTGTGCCT
TCTAGTTGCCAGCCATCTGTTGTTTGCCCCTCCCCCGTGCCTTCCTTGACCCTGGAAGGTGCCACTCCCA
CTGTCCTTTCCTAATAAAATGAGGAAATTGCATCGCATTGTCTGAGTAGGTGTCATTCTATTCTGGGGGG
TGGGGTGGGGCAGGACAGCAAGGGGGAGGATTGGGAAGACAATAGCAGGCATGCTGGGGATGCGGTGGGC
TCTATGGCTTCTGAGGCGGAAAGAACCAGCTGGGGCTCGATACCGTCGACCTCTAGCTAGAGCTTGGCGT
AATCATGGTCATAGCTGTTTCCTGTGTGAAATTGTTATCCGCTCACAATTCCACACAACATACGAGCCGG
AAGCATAAAGTGTAAAGCCTAGGGTGCCTAATGAGTGAGCTAACTCACATTAATTGCGTTGCGCTCACTG
CCCGCTTTCCAGTCGGGAAACCTGTCGTGCCAGCTGCATTAATGAATCGGCCAACGCGCGGGAAGAGGCG
GTTTGCGTATTGGGCGCTCTTCCGCTTCCTCGCTCACTGACTCGCTGCGCTCGGTCGTTCGGCTGCGGCG
AGCGGTATCAGCTCACTCAAAGGCGGTAATACGGTTATCCACAGAATCAGGGGATAACGCAGGAAAGAAC
ATGTGAGCAAAAGGCCAGCAAAAGGCCAGGAACCGTAAAAAGGCCGCGTTGCTGGCGTTTTTCCATAGGC
TCCGCCCCCCTGACGAGCATCACAAAAATCGACGCTCAAGTCAGAGGTGGCGAAACCCGACAGGACTATA
AAGATACCAGGCGTTTCCCCCTGGAAGCTCCCTCGTGCGCTCTCCTGTTCCGACCCTGCCGCTTACCGGA
TACCTGTCCGCCTTTCTCCCTTCGGGAAGCGTGGCGCTTTCTCATAGCTCACGCTGTAGGTATCTCAGTT
CGGTGTAGGTCGTTCGCTCCAAGCTGGGCTGTGTGCACGAACCCCCCGTTCAGCCCGACCGCTGCGCCTT
ATCCGGTAACTATCGTCTTGAGTCCAACCCGGTAAGACACGACTTATCGCCACTGGCAGCAGCCACTGGT
AACAGGATTAGCAGAGCGAGGTATGTAGGCGGTGCTACAGAGTTCTTGAAGTGGTGGCCTAACTACGGCT
ACACTAGAAGAACAGTATTTGGTATCTGCGCTCTGCTGAAGCCAGTTACCTTCGGAAAAAGAGTTGGTAG
CTCTTGATCCGGCAAACAAACCACCGCTGGTAGCGGTGGTTTTTTTGTTTGCAAGCAGCAGATTACGCGC
AGAAAAAAAGGATCTCAAGAAGATCCTTTGATCTTTTCTACGGGGTCTGACACTCAGTGGAACGAAAACT
CACGTTAAGGGATTTTGGTCATGAGATTATCAAAAAGGATCTTCACCTAGATCCTTTTAAATTAAAAATG
AAGTTTTAAATCAATCTAAAGTATATATGAGTAAACTTGGTCTGACAGTTACCAATGCTTAATCAGTGAG
GCACCTATCTCAGCGATCTGTCTATTTCGTTCATCCATAGTTGCCTGACTCCCCGTCGTGTAGATAACTA
CGATACGGGAGGGCTTACCATCTGGCCCCAGTGCTGCAATGATACCGCGAGACCCACGCTCACCGGCTCC
AGATTTATCAGCAATAAACCAGCCAGCCGGAAGGGCCGAGCGCAGAAGTGGTCCTGCAACTTTATCCGCC
TCCATCCAGTCTATTAATTGTTGCCGGGAAGCTAGAGTAAGTAGTTCGCCAGTTAATAGTTTGCGCAACG
TTGTTGCCATTGCTACAGGCATCGTGGTGTCACGCTCGTCGTTTGGTATGGCTTCATTCAGCTCCGGTTC
CCAACGATCAAGGCGAGTTACATGATCCCCCATGTTGTGCAAAAAAGCGGTTAGCTCCTTCGGTCCTCCG
ATCGTTGTCAGAAGTAAGTTGGCCGCAGTGTTATCACTCATGGTTATGGCAGCACTGCATAATTCTCTTA
CTGTCATGCCATCCGTAAGATGCTTTTCTGTGACTGGTGAGTACTCAACCAAGTCATTCTGAGAATAGTG
TATGCGGCGACCGAGTTGCTCTTGCCCGGCGTCAATACGGGATAATACCGCGCCACATAGCAGAACTTTA
AAAGTGCTCATCATTGGAAAACGTTCTTCGGGGCGAAAACTCTCAAGGATCTTACCGCTGTTGAGATCCA
GTTCGATGTAACCCACTCGTGCACCCAACTGATCTTCAGCATCTTTTACTTTCACCAGCGTTTCTGGGTG
AGCAAAAACAGGAAGGCAAAATGCCGCAAAAAAGGGAATAAGGGCGACACGGAAATGTTGAATACTCATA
CTCTTCCTTTTTCAATATTATTGAAGCATTTATCAGGGTTATTGTCTCATGAGCGGATACATATTTGAAT
GTATTTAGAAAAATAAACAAATAGGGGTTCCGCGCACATTTCCCCGAAAAGTGCCACCTGACGTCGACGG
ATCGGGAGATCGATCTCCCGATCCCCTAGGGTCGACTCTCAGTACAATCTGCTCTGATGCCGCATAGTTA
AGCCAGTATCTGCTCCCTGCTTGTGTGTTGGAGGTCGCTGAGTAGTGCGCGAGCAAAATTTAAGCTACAA
CAAGGCAAGGCTTGACCGACAATTGCATGAAGAATCTGCTTAGGGTTAGGCGTTTTGCGCTGCTTCGCGA
TGTACGGGCCAGATATACGCGTTGACATTGATTATTGACTAGTTATTAATAGTAATCAATTACGGGGTCA
TTAGTTCATAGCCCATATATGGAGTTCCGCGTTACATAACTTACGGTAAATGGCCCGCCTGGCTGACCGC
CCAACGACCCCCGCCCATTGACGTCAATAATGACGTATGTTCCCATAGTAACGCCAATAGGGACTTTCCA
TTGACGTCAATGGGTGGAGTATTTACGGTAAACTGCCCACTTGGCAGTACATCAAGTGTATCATATGCCA
AGTACGCCCCCTATTGACGTCAATGACGGTAAATGGCCCGCCTGGCATTATGCCCAGTACATGACCTTAT
GGGACTTTCCTACTTGGCAGTACATCTACGTATTAGTCATCGCTATTACCATG
